>Addgene plasmid #228860 | HR700_HA2TP53_Ex5 | addgene full sequence | sequence record 457012 | Addgene NGS Result
GGCCAGGAACCGTAAAAAGGCCGCGTTGCTGGCGTTTTTCCATAGGCTCCGCCCCCCTGACGAGCATCAC
AAAAATCGACGCTCAAGTCAGAGGTGGCGAAACCCGACAGGACTATAAAGATACCAGGCGTTTCCCCCTG
GAAGCTCCCTCGTGCGCTCTCCTGTTCCGACCCTGCCGCTTACCGGATACCTGTCCGCCTTTCTCCCTTC
GGGAAGCGTGGCGCTTTCTCATAGCTCACGCTGTAGGTATCTCAGTTCGGTGTAGGTCGTTCGCTCCAAG
CTGGGCTGTGTGCACGAACCCCCCGTTCAGCCCGACCGCTGCGCCTTATCCGGTAACTATCGTCTTGAGT
CCAACCCGGTAAGACACGACTTATCGCCACTGGCAGCAGCCACTGGTAACAGGATTAGCAGAGCGAGGTA
TGTAGGCGGTGCTACAGAGTTCTTGAAGTGGTGGCCTAACTACGGCTACACTAGAAGAACAGTATTTGGT
ATCTGCGCTCTGCTGAAGCCAGTTACCTTCGGAAAAAGAGTTGGTAGCTCTTGATCCGGCAAACAAACCA
CCGCTGGTAGCGGTGGTTTTTTTGTTTGCAAGCAGCAGATTACGCGCAGAAAAAAAGGATCTCAAGAAGA
TCCTTTGATCTTTTCTACGGGGTCTGACGCTCAGTGGAACGAAAACTCACGTTAAGGGATTTTGGTCATG
AGATTATCAAAAAGGATCTTCACCTAGATCCTTTTGATCCCCGCCACGGTTGATGAGAGCTTTGTTGTAG
GTGGACCAGTTGGTGATTTTGAACTTTTGCTTTGCCACGGAACGGTCTGCGTTGTCGGGAAGATGCGTGA
TCTGATCCTTCAACTCAGCAAAAGTTCGATTTATTCAACAAAGCCGCCGTCCCGTCAAGTCAGCGTAATG
CTCTGCCAGTGTTACAACCAATTAACCAATTCTGATTAGAAAAACTCATCGAGCATCAAATGAAACTGCA
ATTTATTCATATCAGGATTATCAATACCATATTTTTGAAAAAGCCGTTTCTGTAATGAAGGAGAAAACTC
ACCGAGGCAGTTCCATAGGATGGCAAGATCCTGGTATCGGTCTGCGATTCCGACTCGTCCAACATCAATA
CAACCTATTAATTTCCCCTCGTCAAAAATAAGGTTATCAAGTGAGAAATCACCATGAGTGACGACTGAAT
CCGGTGAGAATGGCAAAAGTTTATGCATTTCTTTCCAGACTTGTTCAACAGGCCAGCCATTACGCTCGTC
ATCAAAATCACTCGCATCAACCAAACCGTTATTCATTCGTGATTGCGCCTGAGCGAGACGAAATACGCGA
TCGCTGTTAAAAGGACAATTACAAACAGGAATCGAATGCAACCGGCGCAGGAACACTGCCAGCGCATCAA
CAATATTTTCACCTGAATCAGGATATTCTTCTAATACCTGGAATGCTGTTTTTCCGGGGATCGCAGTGGT
GAGTAACCATGCATCATCAGGAGTACGGATAAAATGCTTGATGGTCGGAAGAGGCATAAATTCCGTCAGC
CAGTTTAGTCTGACCATCTCATCTGTAACATCATTGGCAACGCTACCTTTGCCATGTTTCAGAAACAACT
CTGGCGCATCGGGCTTCCCATACAATCGATAGATTGTCGCACCTGATTGCCCGACATTATCGCGAGCCCA
TTTATACCCATATAAATCAGCATCCATGTTGGAATTTAATCGCGGCCTCGAGCAAGACGTTTCCCGTTGA
ATATGGCTCATAACACCCCTTGTATTACTGTTTATGTAAGCAGACAGTTTTATTGTTCATGATGATATAT
TTTTATCTTGTGCAATGTAACATCAGAGATTTTGAGACACAATTCATCGATGATGGTTGAGATGTGTATA
AGAGACAGATTATTGAAGCATTTATCAGGGTTATTGTCTCATGAGCGGATACATATTTGAATGTATTTAG
AAAAATAAACAAATAGGGGTTCCGCGCACATTTCCCCGAAAAGTGCCACCTGACGTCTAAGAAACCATTA
TTATCATGACATTAACCTATAAAAATAGGCGTATCACGAGGCCCTTTCGTCTCGCGCGTTTCGGTGATGA
CGGTGAAAACCTCTGACACATGCAGCTCCCGGAGACGGTCACAGCTTGTCTGTAAGCGGATGCCGGGAGC
AGACAAGCCCGTCAGGGCGCGTCAGCGGGTGTTGGCGGGTGTCGGGGCTGGCTTAACTATGCGGCATCAG
AGCAGATTGTACTGAGAGTGCACCATATGCGGTGTGAAATACCGCACAGATGCGTAAGGAGAAAATACCG
CATCAGGCGCCATTCGCCATTCAGGCTGCGCAACTGTTGGGAAGGGCGATCGGTGCGGGCCTCTTCGCTA
TTACGCCAGCTGGCGAAAGGGGGATGTGCTGCAAGGCGATTAAGTTGGGTAACGCCAGGGTTTTCCCAGT
CACGACGTTGTAAAACGACGGCCAGTGAAACTAGTGGTACCTGTACAAGAGGCTGCTCCCCCCGTGGCCC
CTGCACCAGCAGCTCCTACACCGGCGGCCCCTGCACCAGCCCCCTCCTGGCCCCTGTCATCTTCTGTCCC
TTCCCAGAAAACCTACCAGGGCAGCTACGGTTTCCGTCTGGGCTTCTTGCATTCTGGGACAGCCAAGTCT
GTGACTTGCACGGTCAGTTGCCCTGAGGGGCTGGCTTCCATGAGACTTCAATGCCTGGCCGTATCCCCCT
GCATTTCTTTTGTTTGGAACTTTGGGATTCCTCTTCACCCTTTGGCTTCCTGTCAGTGTTTTTTTATAGT
TTACCCACTTAATGTGTGATCTCTGACTCCTGTCCCAAAGTTGAATATTCCCCCCTTGAATTTGGGCTTT
TATCCATCGGTCTCTATAACTTCGTATAGCATACATTATACGAAGTTATGCTAGCGAGGGACAGCCCCCC
CCCAAAGCCCCCAGGGATGTAATTACGTCCCTCCCCCGCTAGGGGGCAGCAGCGAGCCGCCCGGGGCTCC
GCTCCGGTCCGGCGCTCCCCCCGCATCCCCGAGCCGGCAGCGTGCGGGGACAGCCCGGGCACGGGGAAGG
TGGCACGGGATCGCTTTCCTCTGAACGCTTCTCGCTGCTCTTTGAGCCTGCAGACACCTGGGGGGATACG
GGGAAAAGCTAGCAAGGATCTGCGATCGCTCCGGTGCCCGTCAGTGGGCAGAGCGCACATCGCCCACAGT
CCCCGAGAAGTTGGGGGGAGGGGTCGGCAATTGAACGGGTGCCTAGAGAAGGTGGCGCGGGGTAAACTGG
GAAAGTGATGTCGTGTACTGGCTCCGCCTTTTTCCCGAGGGTGGGGGAGAACCGTATATAAGTGCAGTAG
TCGCCGTGAACGTTCTTTTTCGCAACGGGTTTGCCGCCAGAACACAGCTGAAGCTTCGAGGGGCTCGCAT
CTCTCCTTCACGCGCCCGCCGCCCTACCTGAGGCCGCCATCCACGCCGGTTGAGTCGCGTTCTGCCGCCT
CCCGCCTGTGGTGCCTCCTGAACTGCGTCCGCCGTCTAGGTAAGTTTAAAGCTCAGGTCGAGTCCGGGCC
TTTGTCCGGCGCTCCCTTGGAGCCTACCTAGACTCAGCCGGCTCTCCACGCTTTGCCTGACCCTGCTTGC
TCAACTCTACGTCTTTGTTTCGTTTTCTGTTCTGCGCCGTTACAGATCCAAGCTGTGACCGGCGCCTACG
AATTCGCCACCATGGAGAGCGACGAGAGCGGCCTGCCCGCCATGGAGATCGAGTGCCGCATCACCGGCAC
CCTGAACGGCGTGGAGTTCGAGCTGGTGGGCGGCGGAGAGGGCACCCCCAAGCAGGGCCGCATGACCAAC
AAGATGAAGAGCACCAAAGGCGCCCTGACCTTCAGCCCCTACCTGCTGAGCCACGTGATGGGCTACGGCT
TCTACCACTTCGGCACCTACCCCAGCGGCTACGAGAACCCCTTCCTGCACGCCATCAACAACGGCGGCTA
CACCAACACCCGCATCGAGAAGTACGAGGACGGCGGCGTGCTGCACGTGAGCTTCAGCTACCGCTACGAG
GCCGGCCGCGTGATCGGCGACTTCAAGGTGGTGGGCACCGGCTTCCCCGAGGACAGCGTGATCTTCACCG
ACAAGATCATCCGCAGCAACGCCACCGTGGAGCACCTGCACCCCATGGGCGATAACGTGCTGGTGGGCAG
CTTCGCCCGCACCTTCAGCCTGCGCGACGGCGGCTACTACAGCTTCGTGGTGGACAGCCACATGCACTTC
AAGAGCGCCATCCACCCCAGCATCCTGCAGAACGGGGGCCCCATGTTCGCCTTCCGCCGCGTGGAGGAGC
TGCACAGCAACACCGAGCTGGGCATCGTGGAGTACCAGCACGCCTTCAAGACCCCCATCGCCTTCGCCAG
ATCCCGCGCTCAGTCGTCCAATTCTGCCGTGGACGGCACCGCCGGACCCGGCTCCACCGGATCTCGCAGT
ACTGAGGGCAGAGGAAGTCTCCTAACATGCGGTGACGTGGAGGAGAATCCCGGCCCTATGACCGAGTACA
AGCCCACGGTGCGCCTCGCCACCCGCGACGACGTCCCCAGGGCCGTACGCACCCTCGCCGCCGCGTTCGC
CGACTACCCCGCCACGCGCCACACCGTCGATCCGGACCGCCACATCGAGCGGGTCACCGAGCTGCAAGAA
CTCTTCCTCACGCGCGTCGGGCTCGACATCGGCAAGGTGTGGGTCGCGGACGACGGCGCCGCGGTGGCGG
TCTGGACCACGCCGGAGAGCGTCGAAGCGGGGGCGGTGTTCGCCGAGATCGGCCCGCGCATGGCCGAGTT
GAGCGGTTCCCGGCTGGCCGCGCAGCAACAGATGGAAGGCCTCCTGGCGCCGCACCGGCCCAAGGAGCCC
GCGTGGTTCCTGGCCACCGTCGGCGTCTCGCCCGACCACCAGGGCAAGGGTCTGGGCAGCGCCGTCGTGC
TCCCCGGAGTGGAGGCGGCCGAGCGCGCCGGGGTGCCCGCCTTCCTGGAGACATCCGCGCCCCGCAACCT
CCCCTTCTACGAGCGGCTCGGCTTCACCGTCACCGCCGACGTCGAGGTGCCCGAAGGACCGCGCACCTGG
TGCATGACCCGCAAGCCCGGTGCCTGAGGATCCTGATCGAGTCTAGAGGGCCCCCGCTGATCAGCCTCGA
CTGTGCCTTCTAGTTGCCAGCCATCTGTTGTTTGCCCCTCCCCCGTGCCTTCCTTGACCCTGGAAGGTGC
CACTCCCACTGTCCTTTCCTAATAAAATGAGGAAATTGCATCGCATTGTCTGAGTAGGTGTCATTCTATT
CTGGGGGGTGGGGTGGGGCAGGACAGCAAGGGGGAGGATTGGGAAGAGAATAGCAGGCATGCTGGGGAAG
ATCTTTTTCCCCGTATCCCCCCAGGTGTCTGCAGGCTCAAAGAGCAGCGAGAAGCGTTCAGAGGAAAGCG
ATCCCGTGCCACCTTCCCCGTGCCCGGGCTGTCCCCGCACGCTGCCGGCTCGGGGATGCGGGGGGAGCGC
CGGACCGGAGCGGAGCCCCGGGCGGCTCGCTGCTGCCCCCTAGCGGGGGAGGGACGTAATTACATCCCTG
GGGGCTTTGGGGGGGGGCTGTCCCTAGATCTATAACTTCGTATAGCATACATTATACGAAGTTATGAGAA
TTCACACGCGTCCATCACACCCTCAGCATCTCTCCTGGGGATGCAGAACTTTTCTTTTTCTTCATCCACG
TGTATTCCTTGGCTTTTGAAAATAAGCTCCTGACCAGGCTTGGTGGCTCACACCTGCAATCCCAGCACTC
TCAAAGAGGCCAAGGCAGGCAGATCACCTGAGCCCAGGAGTTCAAGACCAGCCTGGGTAACATGATGAAA
CCTCGTCTCTACAAAAAAATACAAAAAATTAGCCAGGCATGGTGGTGCACACCTATAGTCCCAGCCACTT
AGGAGGCTGAGGTGGGAAGATCACTTGAGGCCAGGAGATGGAGGCTGCAGTGAGCTGTGATCACACCACT
GTGCTCCAGCCTGAGTGACAGAGCAAGACCCTATCTCAAAAAAAAAAAAAAAAAAGAAAAGCTCCTGAGG
TGTAGACGCCAACTCTCTCTAGCTCGCTAGTGGGTTGCAGGAGGTGCTTACGCATGTTTGTTTCTTTGCT
GCCGAATTCCAGTTGCTTTATCTGTTCACTTGTGCCCTGACTTTCAACTCTGTCTGTCTTCCCTTCCTCT
GGGGCTGGAAGACGAGAGACGACAGGGCTGGTTGCCCAGGGTCCGGAGGCCTCTGATTCCTCACTGATTG
CTCTTAGGTCTGGCCCCTCCTCAGCATCTTATCCGAGTGGAAGGAAATTTGCGTGTGGAGTATTTGGATG
ACAGAAACACTTTTCGACATAGTGTGGTGGTGCCCTATGAGCCGCCTGAGGTCTGGTTTGCAACTGGGGT
CTCTGGGAGGAGGGGTTAAGGGTGGTTGTCAGTGGCCCTCCAGGTGAGCAGTAGGGGGGCTTTCTCCTGC
TGCTTATTTGACCTCCCTATAACCCCATGAGATGTGCAAAGTAAATGGGTTTAACTATTGCACAGTTGAA
AAAACTGAAGCTTACAGAGGCTAAGGGCCTCCCCTGCTTGGCTGGGCGCAGTGGCTCATGCCTGTAATCC
CAGCACTTTGGGAGGCCAAGGCAGGCGGATCACGAGGTTGGGAGATCGAGACCATCCTGGCTAACGGTGA
AACCCCGTCTCTACTGAAAAATACAAAAAAAAATTAGCCGGGCGTGGTGCTGGGCACCTGTAGTCCCAGC
TACTCGGGAGGCTGAGGAAGGAGAATGGCGTGAACCTGGGCGGTGGAGCTTGCAGTGAGCTGAGATCACG
CCACTGCACTCCAGCCTGGGCGACAGAGCGAGATTCCATCTCGTCGACACCCCTCTGGCCTCGCACACAT
TCCACATCCACCGGTAGGCGCCAACCGGCTCCGTTCTTTGGTGGCCCCTTCGCGCCACCTTCTACTCCTC
CCCTAGTCAGGAAGTTCCCCCCCGCCCCGCAGCTCGCGTCGTGCAGGACGTGACAAATGGAAGTAGCACG
TCTCACTAGTCTCGTGCAGATGGACAGCACCGCTGAGCAATGGAAGCGGGTAGGCCTTTGGGGCAGCGGC
CAATAGCAGCTTTGCTCCTTCGCTTTCTGGGCTCAGGGGCGGGGCGGGCGCCCGAAGGTCCTCCGGAGGC
CCGGCATTCTGCACGCTTCAAAAGCGCACGTCTGCCGCGCTGTTCTCCTCTTCCTCATCTCCGGGCCTTT
CGACCTGCAGCCACCATGGCTTCGTACCCCGGCCATCAACACGCCTCTGCGTTCGACCAGGCTGCGCGTT
CTCGCGGCCATAGCAACCGACGTACGGCGTTGCGCCCTCGCCGGCAGCAAGAAGCCACGGAAGTCCGCCC
GGAGCAGAAAATGCCCACGCTACTGCGGGTTTATATAGACGGTCCCCACGGGATGGGGAAAACCACCACC
ACGCAACTGCTGGTGGCCCTGGGTTCGCGCGACGATATCGTCTACGTACCCGAGCCGATGACTTACTGGC
GGGTGCTGGGGGCTTCCGAGACAATCGCGAACATCTACACCACACAACACCGCCTCGACCAGGGTGAGAT
ATCGGCCGGGGACGCGGCGGTGGTAATGACAAGCGCCCAGATAACAATGGGCATGCCTTATGCCGTGACC
GACGCCGTTCTGGCTCCTCATATCGGGGGGGAGGCTGGGAGCTCACATGCCCCGCCCCCGGCCCTCACCC
TCATCTTCGACCGCCATCCCATCGCCGCCCTCCTGTGCTACCCGGCCGCGCGGTACCTTATGGGCAGCAT
GACCCCCCAGGCCGTGCTGGCGTTCGTGGCCCTCATCCCGCCGACCTTGCCCGGCACCAACATCGTGCTT
GGGGCCCTTCCGGAGGACAGACACATCGACCGCCTGGCCAAACGCCAGCGCCCCGGCGAGCGGCTGGACC
TGGCTATGCTGGCTGCGATTCGCCGCGTTTACGGGCTACTTGCCAATACGGTGCGGTATCTGCAGTGCGG
CGGGTCGTGGCGGGAGGACTGGGGACAGCTTTCGGGGACGGCCGTGCCGCCCCAGGGTGCCGAGCCCCAG
AGCAACGCGGGCCCACGACCCCATATCGGGGACACGTTATTTACCCTGTTTCGGGCCCCCGAGTTGCTGG
CCCCCAACGGCGACCTGTATAACGTGTTTGCCTGGGCCTTGGACGTCTTGGCCAAACGCCTCCGTTCCAT
GCACGTCTTTATCCTGGATTACGACCAATCGCCCGCCGGCTGCCGGGACGCCCTGCTGCAACTTACCTCC
GGGATGGTCCAGACCCACGTCACCACCCCCGGCTCCATACCGACGATATGCGACCTGGCGCGCACGTTTG
CCCGGGAGATGGGGGAGGCTAACTGAAACTTGTTTATTGCAGCTTATAATGGTTACAAATAAAGCAATAG
CATCACAAATTTCACAAATAAAGCATTTTTTTCACTGCATTCTAGTTGTGGTTTGTCCAAACTCATCAAT
GTATCTTATCATGTCTGGATATCAAGCTTGGCGTAATCATGGTCATAGCTGTTTCCTGTGTGAAATTGTT
ATCCGCTCACAATTCCACACAACATACGAGCCGGAAGCATAAAGTGTAAAGCCTGGGGTGCCTAATGAGT
GAGCTAACTCACATTAATTGCGTTGCGCTCACTGCCCGCTTTCCAGTCGGGAAACCTGTCGTGCCAGCTG
CATTAATGAATCGGCCAACGCGCGGGGAGAGGCGGTTTGCGTATTGGGCGCTCTTCCGCTTCCTCGCTCA
CTGACTCGCTGCGCTCGGTCGTTCGGCTGCGGCGAGCGGTATCAGCTCACTCAAAGGCGGTAATACGGTT
ATCCACAGAATCAGGGGATAACGCAGGAAAGAACATGTGAGCAAAAGGCCAGCAAAA
Features (pLannotate 1.2.2; 29 found; start..end, strand, type, name):
     37..625     -  rep_origin     ori: high-copy-number ColE1/pMB1/pBR322/pUC origin of replication
    743..805     -  CDS            TRA2_ECOLX (fragment): Protein predicted: Swiss-Prot protein existence level 4. Required for transposition of transposon Tn903. From Escherichia coli.
    946..1761    -  CDS            KanR: aminoglycoside phosphotransferase; aph(3')-Ia; confers resistance to kanamycin in bacteria or G418 (Geneticin®) in eukaryotes
   1880..1898    -  misc_feature   Tn5 ME: hyperactive mosaic end for Tn5 transposase recognition (Reznikoff et al., 2004)
   1899..1986    -  promoter       AmpR promoter (fragment): bla
   2081..2116    +  CDS            rop (fragment): Rop protein, which maintains plasmids at low copy number; rop
   2218..2317    +  misc_feature   bom (fragment): basis of mobility region from pBR322
   2323..2479    -  CDS            lacZα (fragment): LacZα fragment of β-galactosidase; lacZ fragment
   2498..2672    +  CDS            p53 (fragment): human tumor suppressor protein that is often mutated in cancers; Homo sapiens TP53; responds to cellular stresses to regulate the expression of target genes
   2886..2919    +  protein_bind   loxP: Cre-mediated recombination occurs in the 8-bp core sequence (GCATACAT). Cre recombinase
   3196..3407    +  promoter       EF-1α core promoter: core promoter for human elongation factor EF-1α
   3420..3688    +  LTR            5' LTR (truncated): truncated 5' long terminal repeat (LTR) from human T-cell leukemia virus (HTLV) type 1
   3744..4408    +  CDS            CopGFP (fragment): green fluorescent protein 2 from Pontellina plumata, also known as ppluGFP2 (Shagin et al., 2004)
   4538..5137    +  CDS            PuroR (fragment): puromycin N-acetyltransferase; pac from Streptomyces; confers resistance to puromycin
   5181..5292    +  polyA_signal   bGH poly(A) signal: bovine growth hormone polyadenylation signal
   5632..5665    +  protein_bind   loxP: Cre-mediated recombination occurs in the 8-bp core sequence (GCATACAT). Cre recombinase
   5806..6042    -  CDS            C16orf89 (fragment): CP089_HUMAN - Experimental evidence at protein level: Swiss-Prot protein existence level 1. From Homo sapiens (Human).
   6069..6085    -  promoter       TRP1 promoter (fragment): S. cerevisiae TRP1
   6307..6422    +  CDS            p53 (fragment): human tumor suppressor protein that is often mutated in cancers; Homo sapiens TP53; responds to cellular stresses to regulate the expression of target genes
   6683..6898    -  CDS            C9orf85 (fragment): CI085_HUMAN - Experimental evidence at protein level: Swiss-Prot protein existence level 1. From Homo sapiens (Human).
   6912..7176    +  promoter       PGK promoter (fragment): mouse phosphoglycerate kinase 1 promoter
   7169..7282    +  promoter       PGK promoter (fragment): mouse phosphoglycerate kinase 1 promoter
   7296..8426    +  CDS            HSV TK: herpes simplex virus thymidine kinase confers sensitivity to nucleoside analogs such as acyclovir or ganciclovir
   8427..8548    +  polyA_signal   SV40 poly(A) signal: SV40 polyadenylation signal
   8606..8622    -  protein_bind   lac operator: The lac repressor binds to the lac operator to inhibit transcription in E. coli. This inhibition can be relieved by adding lactose or isopropyl-β-D-thiogalactopyranoside (IPTG). lac repressor encoded by lacI
   8630..8660    -  promoter       lac promoter: promoter for the E. coli lac operon
   8675..8696    -  protein_bind   CAP binding site: CAP binding activates transcription in the presence of cAMP. E. coli catabolite activator protein
   8709..8801    -  CDS            lacI (fragment): lac repressor; lacI; The lac repressor binds to the lac operator to inhibit transcription in E. coli. This inhibition can be relieved by adding lactose or isopropyl-β-D-thiogalactopyranoside (IPTG).
   8803..8936    -  rep_origin     RSF ori (fragment): Plasmids containing the RSF 1030 origin of replication can be propagated in E. coli cells that contain additional plasmids with compatible origins.
