[The description below was written by a language model from this plasmid's Addgene catalogue record and pLannotate feature annotations shown in this document.]
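Description:
HR700_HA2TP53_Ex5 is a homology-directed repair donor backbone built on the System Biosciences HR700 targeting vector (MCS1-EF1α-GFP-T2A-Puro-pA-MCS2-PGK-hsvTK). It is designed for making donor libraries for CRISPR/Cas9 saturation genome editing of exon 5 of human TP53. It is maintained in E. coli as a high-copy plasmid through a ColE1/pUC-type origin, with kanamycin selection from an aph(3')-Ia gene. The sequenced record is about 8.9 kb.

Two TP53 homology arms have been cloned into the vector. Arm 1 runs from exon 4 into intron 4, and arm 2 runs from intron 4 to intron 6. In arm 2, BbsI recognition sites flank exon 5, so the exon segment can presumably be swapped for variant-bearing fragments by type IIS cloning; this is why the plasmid is catalogued as an empty backbone. The feature table's p53 coding fragments on either side of the selection cassette match this layout. A few short hits to unrelated human and yeast sequences within arm 2 are probably annotation artefacts in intronic DNA.

Between the arms lies a loxP-flanked cassette. An EF-1α core promoter with an HTLV-1 LTR-derived element drives copGFP and puromycin N-acetyltransferase, linked by T2A according to the backbone name, and the unit ends in a bGH polyadenylation signal. Given the arm boundaries, the cassette would integrate into intron 4, where it marks and selects targeted cells, and Cre can later remove it. Outside arm 2, a PGK promoter-driven HSV thymidine kinase gene with an SV40 poly(A) signal allows negative selection with ganciclovir-type analogues against random integration of the whole plasmid.
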