Addgene plasmid #228860: HR700_HA2TP53_Ex5
Purpose: (Empty Backbone) Backbone for generation of donor vectors for CRISPR/Cas9 mediated Saturation Genome Editing (SGE) of TP53 Exon 5
Depositing lab: Thorsten Stiewe. Depositing organization: Philipps-Universitaet Marburg. Publication: Deep CRISPR mutagenesis characterizes the functional diversity of TP53 mutations. Funk JS, Klimovich M, Drangenstein D, Pielhoop O, Hunold P, Borowek A, Noeparast M, Pavlakis E, Neumann M, Balourdas DI, Kochhan K, Merle N, Bullwinkel I, Wanzel M, Elmshauser S, Teply-Szymanski J, Nist A, Procida T, Bartkuhn M, Humpert K, Mernberger M, Savai R, Soussi T, Joerger AC, Stiewe T. Nat Genet. 2025 Jan;57(1):140-153. doi: 10.1038/s41588-024-02039-4. Epub 2025 Jan 7. PubMed 39774325.
Backbone
  Vector backbone: MCS1-EF1α-GFP-T2A-Puro-pA-MCS2-PGK-hsvTK (HR700)
  Backbone manufacturer: System Biosciences
  Backbone size (bp): 7402
  Modifications to backbone: Cloning of homology arm 1 ranging from exon 4 to intron 4 of human TP53 (chr17:7,675,788-7,676,168) using BsrGI and BsaI; Cloning of homology arm 2 ranging from intron 4 to intron 6 of human TP53 (chr17:7,674,377-7,675,787) with BbsI recognition sites flanking exon 5 (chr17:7,675,036 and 7,675,254) using MluI and SalI
  Vector type: Mammalian Expression, Cre/Lox, CRISPR
  Selectable markers: Puromycin
Growth in bacteria
  Bacterial resistance: Kanamycin, 50 μg/mL
  Growth temperature: 37°C
  Growth strain: NEB Stable
  Copy number: High Copy
Gene/Insert
  Cloning method: Restriction Enzyme
Terms and licenses: Academic/Nonprofit Terms; Industry Terms
Depositor comments: Please visit https://doi.org/10.1101/2023.03.10.531074 for bioRxiv preprint.
How to cite: HR700_HA2TP53_Ex5 was a gift from Thorsten Stiewe (Addgene plasmid # 228860 ; http://n2t.net/addgene:228860 ; RRID:Addgene_228860)
